>Addgene plasmid #15690 | pPyCAG-Myc-ERas-IP | addgene partial sequence | sequence record 22195 | pCAG-F 5'-GCAACGTGCTGGTTATTGTG-3'
AATTCCTCGACGATTTAAGCTATGGAGCAAAGCTCATTTCTGAAGAGGACTTGAATGAAATGGAGCAAAA
GCTCATTTCTGAAGAGGACTTGAATGAAATGGAGCAAAAGCTCATTTCTGAAGAGGACTTGAATGAAATG
GAGCAAAAGCTCATTTCTGAAGAGGACTTGAATGAAATGGAGCAAAAGCTCATTTCTGAAGAGGACTTGA
ATGAAATGGAGAGCTTGGGCGACCTCACCATGGAGCAAAAGCTCATTTCTGAAGAGGACTTGAATTATCA
AACAAGTTTGTACAAAAAAGCAGGCTGGGGAATGGCTTTGCCTACAAAGTCTAGCATCTTGGACCTGAGC
TCCGGCACCCCATGCACCAGATCTCCAGAGGAAAGTCACGAGGCTTGGGCACAGTGCAAAGATGCTGGCA
GGCAGCTACCCGAGTACAAGGCAGTGGTGGTGGGTGCAAGTGGTGTTGGTAAAAGTGCTCTCACCATCCA
GATGACTCACCAATGCTTCGTGAAAGACCATGACCCCACTATCCAAGATTCCTACTGGAAGGAAGTGGCC
AGGGACAACGGAGGCTACATTCTAAATGTTCTGGATACATCTGGGCAGGATATTCACCGGGCTCTGCGTG
ACCAGTGCTTGGCATCTGGTGATGGTGTGCTGGGCGTCTTTGCTCTTGACGACCCCTCGTCTCTGGACCA
GTTGCAGCAGATATGGTCCACCTGGACCCCTCACCACAAGCAGCCTCTGGTACTAGTGG
