[The description below was written by a language model from this plasmid's Addgene catalogue record.]
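Description:
pPyCAG-Myc-ERas-IP is a mammalian expression plasmid built on the pPyCAG-IP backbone (about 6.8 kb without insert) that carries the mouse ERas coding sequence, an insert of roughly 700 bp. It is propagated in E. coli as a high-copy plasmid under ampicillin selection, and transfected mammalian cells are selected with puromycin. The record does not include a feature table, so the exact arrangement of elements is not documented. The vector name suggests a polyoma-derived element ("Py"), which in vectors of this family supports episomal maintenance in cells expressing polyoma large T antigen, and an IRES-puromycin resistance cassette ("IP") that would link drug selection to the same transcript as the insert. These readings are inferred from the name rather than stated in the record.

Expression is driven by the CAG promoter, a strong composite promoter (CMV enhancer joined to chicken β-actin promoter sequences) that gives robust, sustained transcription in many mammalian cell types, including embryonic stem cells. The backbone supplies six copies of the Myc epitope at the N terminus, so ERas is made as a 6xMyc-tagged fusion that can be detected or immunoprecipitated with anti-Myc antibodies. The insert is flanked by attB1 and attB2 sites, which are Gateway recombination sequences, although the record lists the cloning method as restriction enzyme and does not say whether the sites remain intact.

ERas (Eras, also known as ecat5 or Ha-Ras2) is a Ras-family gene. The associated publication examined its role in promoting tumour-like properties of mouse embryonic stem cells. The plasmid is therefore suited to stable, selectable expression of tagged ERas for functional and biochemical studies in such cells.
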