Addgene plasmid #15690: pPyCAG-Myc-ERas-IP
Depositing lab: Shinya Yamanaka. Depositing organization: Kyoto University, Center for iPS Cell Research and Application. Publication: Role of ERas in promoting tumour-like properties in mouse embryonic stem cells. Takahashi K, Mitsui K, Yamanaka S. Nature. 2003 May 29. 423(6939):541-5. 10.1038/nature01646 PubMed 12774123.
Backbone
  Vector backbone: pPyCAG-IP
  Backbone size w/o insert (bp): 6800
  Vector type: Mammalian Expression
  Selectable markers: Puromycin
Growth in bacteria
  Bacterial resistance: Ampicillin, 100 μg/mL
  Growth temperature: 37°C
  Growth strain: DH5alpha
  Copy number: High Copy
Gene/Insert
  Gene/Insert name: ERas
  Species: M. musculus (mouse)
  Insert size (bp): 700
  Entrez Gene: Eras (a.k.a. RP23-198C2.4, HRAS2, HRasp, Ha-Ras2, ecat5)
  Tag / fusion protein: Myc (6x) (N terminal on backbone)
  Cloning method: Restriction Enzyme; 5′ cloning site attB1 (unknown if destroyed); 3′ cloning site attB2 (unknown if destroyed)
  Sequencing primers: 5′ CAG-1
Resource information
  A portion of this plasmid was derived from a plasmid made by: CAG promoter was from Dr. Jun-ichi Miyazaki of Osaka University Graduate School of Medicine. In publication using this plasmid, please cite: Efficient selection for high-expression transfectants with a novel eukaryotic vector. Gene 108:193-200, 1991. Niwa, H., Yamamura, K. & Miyazaki, J.
Terms and licenses: Academic/Nonprofit Terms; Industry Terms: Not Available to Industry
How to cite: pPyCAG-Myc-ERas-IP was a gift from Shinya Yamanaka (Addgene plasmid # 15690 ; http://n2t.net/addgene:15690 ; RRID:Addgene_15690)
